Addgene plasmid #249244: pLenti-hCD151-gRNA2
Purpose: CD151 CRISPR KO
Depositing lab: Weihong Tan. Depositing organization: Hangzhou Institute of Medicine, Chinese Academy of Sciences. Publication: SPARK-seq: A high-throughput platform for aptamer discovery and kinetic profiling. Luo G, Song J, Fu Y, Jiang Y, Gao Y, Zhong Z, Li L, Wei Y, Jia HR, Guo L, Fu T, Wu Q, Tan W. Science. 2026 Jan;391(6780):eadv6127. doi: 10.1126/science.adv6127. Epub 2026 Jan 1. PubMed 41477891.
Backbone
  Vector backbone: pLenti-sgRNA
  Backbone manufacturer: Eric Lander and David Sabatini, Addgene plasmid #71409
  Vector type: Lentiviral, CRISPR
Growth in bacteria
  Bacterial resistance: Ampicillin, 100 μg/mL
  Growth temperature: 37°C
  Growth strain: NEB Stable
  Copy number: High Copy
Gene/Insert
  Gene/Insert name: CD151
  gRNA/shRNA sequence: CGCCACCTTCAAGGAGCGT
  Species: H. sapiens (human)
  Entrez Gene: CD151 (a.k.a. EBS7, GP27, MER2, PETA-3, RAPH, SFA1, TSPAN24)
  Promoter: U6
  Cloning method: Restriction Enzyme; 5′ cloning site Unknown (unknown if destroyed)
Terms and licenses: Academic/Nonprofit Terms; Industry Terms: Not Available to Industry
How to cite: pLenti-hCD151-gRNA2 was a gift from Weihong Tan (Addgene plasmid # 249244 ; http://n2t.net/addgene:249244 ; RRID:Addgene_249244)
