[The description below was written by a language model from this plasmid's Addgene catalogue record and pLannotate feature annotations shown in this document.]
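Description:
pLenti-hCD151-gRNA2 is a third-generation-style, self-inactivating lentiviral CRISPR plasmid built on the pLenti-sgRNA backbone and designed to deliver a single guide RNA against human CD151, a tetraspanin family member, for gene knockout. In bacteria it is maintained through a high-copy ColE1/pUC-type origin and selected with ampicillin via the bla gene. The backbone also carries an f1 origin, remnants of a lac/lacZα cloning region with flanking T7 and T3 promoters, and an SV40 origin and polyadenylation signal downstream of the viral cassette.

The transfer cassette begins with an RSV promoter fused to a truncated HIV-1 5' LTR, which drives Tat-independent production of the viral genomic RNA in packaging cells. It is followed by the Ψ packaging signal with a partial gag sequence and the Rev response element for nuclear export of the unspliced transcript. It ends in a ΔU3 3' LTR that inactivates LTR promoter activity after integration. Within this cassette, a human U6 RNA polymerase III promoter expresses the CD151-targeting spacer joined to the Streptococcus pyogenes Cas9 guide scaffold. A cPPT/CTS element sits downstream, followed by an EF-1α core promoter driving puromycin N-acetyltransferase for selection of transduced mammalian cells, with a WPRE to enhance expression.

No Cas9 coding sequence is annotated, so the nuclease must be supplied separately, for example by using cells that already express Cas9. The name implies this is one of multiple CD151 guides, and the stated purpose is CD151 CRISPR knockout. The exact restriction sites used for guide cloning are not recorded.
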