Features (pLannotate 1.2.2; 27 found; start..end, strand, type, name):
      5..231     +  promoter       RSV promoter: Rous sarcoma virus enhancer/promoter
    232..412     +  LTR            5' LTR (truncated): truncated 5' long terminal repeat (LTR) from HIV-1
    459..584     +  misc_feature   HIV-1 Ψ: packaging signal of human immunodeficiency virus type 1
    568..931     +  CDS            HIV-1 gag (fragment): gag protein from human immunodeficiency virus 1; gag
   1077..1310    +  misc_feature   RRE: The Rev response element (RRE) of HIV-1 allows for Rev-dependent mRNA export from the nucleus to the cytoplasm.
   1687..1713    +  CDS            Rev (fragment): human immunodeficiency virus 1 (HIV-1) Rev protein; rev; enhances nuclear export of unspliced and incompletely spliced viral mRNAs
   1717..1957    +  promoter       U6 promoter: RNA polymerase III promoter for human U6 snRNA
   1986..2061    +  misc_RNA       gRNA scaffold: guide RNA scaffold for the Streptococcus pyogenes CRISPR/Cas9 system
   2109..2226    +  misc_feature   cPPT/CTS: central polypurine tract and central termination sequence of HIV-1
   2295..2506    +  promoter       EF-1α core promoter: core promoter for human elongation factor EF-1α
   2532..3131    +  CDS            PuroR (fragment): puromycin N-acetyltransferase; pac from Streptomyces; confers resistance to puromycin
   3147..3735    +  misc_feature   WPRE: woodchuck hepatitis virus posttranscriptional regulatory element
   3786..3805    +  misc_feature   cPPT/CTS (fragment): central polypurine tract and central termination sequence of HIV-1
   3807..4040    +  LTR            3' LTR (ΔU3): self-inactivating 3' long terminal repeat (LTR) from HIV-1
   4118..4239    +  polyA_signal   SV40 poly(A) signal: SV40 polyadenylation signal
   4279..4414    +  rep_origin     SV40 ori: SV40 origin of replication
   4435..4453    -  promoter       T7 promoter: promoter for bacteriophage T7 RNA polymerase
   4461..4616    +  CDS            lacZα (fragment): LacZα fragment of β-galactosidase; lacZ fragment
   4621..5049    +  rep_origin     f1 ori (sequence partly withheld): f1 bacteriophage origin of replication; arrow indicates direction of (+) strand synthesis
   5102..5206    +  promoter       AmpR promoter: bla
   5207..6067    +  CDS            AmpR: β-lactamase; bla; confers resistance to ampicillin, carbenicillin, and related antibiotics
   6238..6826    +  rep_origin     ori: high-copy-number ColE1/pMB1/pBR322/pUC origin of replication
   7009..7101    +  CDS            lacI (fragment): lac repressor; lacI; The lac repressor binds to the lac operator to inhibit transcription in E. coli. This inhibition can be relieved by adding lactose or isopropyl-β-D-thiogalactopyranoside (IPTG).
   7114..7135    +  protein_bind   CAP binding site: CAP binding activates transcription in the presence of cAMP. E. coli catabolite activator protein
   7150..7180    +  promoter       lac promoter: promoter for the E. coli lac operon
   7188..7204    +  protein_bind   lac operator: The lac repressor binds to the lac operator to inhibit transcription in E. coli. This inhibition can be relieved by adding lactose or isopropyl-β-D-thiogalactopyranoside (IPTG). lac repressor encoded by lacI
   7249..7267    +  promoter       T3 promoter: promoter for bacteriophage T3 RNA polymerase
>Addgene plasmid #249244 | pLenti-hCD151-gRNA2 | addgene full sequence | sequence record 499872 | Addgene NGS Result
TTAATGTAGTCTTATGCAATACTCTTGTAGTCTTGCAACATGGTAACGATGAGTTAGCAACATGCCTTAC
AAGGAGAGAAAAAGCACCGTGCATGCCGATTGGTGGAAGTAAGGTGGTACGATCGTGCCTTATTAGGAAG
GCAACAGACGGGTCTGACATGGATTGGACGAACCACTGAATTGCCGCATTGCAGAGATATTGTATTTAAG
TGCCTAGCTCGATACATAAACGGGTCTCTCTGGTTAGACCAGATCTGAGCCTGGGAGCTCTCTGGCTAAC
TAGGGAACCCACTGCTTAAGCCTCAATAAAGCTTGCCTTGAGTGCTTCAAGTAGTGTGTGCCCGTCTGTT
GTGTGACTCTGGTAACTAGAGATCCCTCAGACCCTTTTAGTCAGTGTGGAAAATCTCTAGCAGTGGCGCC
CGAACAGGGACTTGAAAGCGAAAGGGAAACCAGAGGAGCTCTCTCGACGCAGGACTCGGCTTGCTGAAGC
GCGCACGGCAAGAGGCGAGGGGCGGCGACTGGTGAGTACGCCAAAAATTTTGACTAGCGGAGGCTAGAAG
GAGAGAGATGGGTGCGAGAGCGTCAGTATTAAGCGGGGGAGAATTAGATCGCGATGGGAAAAAATTCGGT
TAAGGCCAGGGGGAAAGAAAAAATATAAATTAAAACATATAGTATGGGCAAGCAGGGAGCTAGAACGATT
CGCAGTTAATCCTGGCCTGTTAGAAACATCAGAAGGCTGTAGACAAATACTGGGACAGCTACAACCATCC
CTTCAGACAGGATCAGAAGAACTTAGATCATTATATAATACAGTAGCAACCCTCTATTGTGTGCATCAAA
GGATAGAGATAAAAGACACCAAGGAAGCTTTAGACAAGATAGAGGAAGAGCAAAACAAAAGTAAGACCAC
CGCACAGCAAGCGGCCGCTGATCTTCAGACCTGGAGGAGGAGATATGAGGGACAATTGGAGAAGTGAATT
ATATAAATATAAAGTAGTAAAAATTGAACCATTAGGAGTAGCACCCACCAAGGCAAAGAGAAGAGTGGTG
CAGAGAGAAAAAAGAGCAGTGGGAATAGGAGCTTTGTTCCTTGGGTTCTTGGGAGCAGCAGGAAGCACTA
TGGGCGCAGCGTCAATGACGCTGACGGTACAGGCCAGACAATTATTGTCTGGTATAGTGCAGCAGCAGAA
CAATTTGCTGAGGGCTATTGAGGCGCAACAGCATCTGTTGCAACTCACAGTCTGGGGCATCAAGCAGCTC
CAGGCAAGAATCCTGGCTGTGGAAAGATACCTAAAGGATCAACAGCTCCTGGGGATTTGGGGTTGCTCTG
GAAAACTCATTTGCACCACTGCTGTGCCTTGGAATGCTAGTTGGAGTAATAAATCTCTGGAACAGATTTG
GAATCACACGACCTGGATGGAGTGGGACAGAGAAATTAACAATTACACAAGCTTAATACACTCCTTAATT
GAAGAATCGCAAAACCAGCAAGAAAAGAATGAACAAGAATTATTGGAATTAGATAAATGGGCAAGTTTGT
GGAATTGGTTTAACATAACAAATTGGCTGTGGTATATAAAATTATTCATAATGATAGTAGGAGGCTTGGT
AGGTTTAAGAATAGTTTTTGCTGTACTTTCTATAGTGAATAGAGTTAGGCAGGGATATTCACCATTATCG
TTTCAGACCCACCTCCCAACCCCGAGGGGACCCAGAGAGGGCCTATTTCCCATGATTCCTTCATATTTGC
ATATACGATACAAGGCTGTTAGAGAGATAATTAGAATTAATTTGACTGTAAACACAAAGATATTAGTACA
AAATACGTGACGTAGAAAGTAATAATTTCTTGGGTAGTTTGCAGTTTTAAAATTATGTTTTAAAATGGAC
TATCATATGCTTACCGTAACTTGAAAGTATTTCGATTTCTTGGCTTTATATATCTTGTGGAAAGGACGAA
ACACCGCGCCACCTTCAAGGAGCGTGTTTTAGAGCTAGAAATAGCAAGTTAAAATAAGGCTAGTCCGTTA
TCAACTTGAAAAAGTGGCACCGAGTCGGTGCTTTTTTGAATTCTAGATCTTGAGACAAATGGCAGTATTC
ATCCACAATTTTAAAAGAAAAGGGGGGATTGGGGGGTACAGTGCAGGGGAAAGAATAGTAGACATAATAG
CAACAGACATACAAACTAAAGAATTACAAAAACAAATTACAAAAATTCAAAATTTTCGGGTTTATTACAG
GGACAGCAGAGATCCACTTTGGCGCCGGCTCGAGTGGCTCCGGTGCCCGTCAGTGGGCAGAGCGCACATC
GCCCACAGTCCCCGAGAAGTTGGGGGGAGGGGTCGGCAATTGAACCGGTGCCTAGAGAAGGTGGCGCGGG
GTAAACTGGGAAAGTGATGTCGTGTACTGGCTCCGCCTTTTTCCCGAGGGTGGGGGAGAACCGTATATAA
GTGCAGTAGTCGCCGTGAACGTTCTTTTTCGCAACGGGTTTGCCGCCAGAACACAGGTGTCGTGACGCGG
GATCCGCCACCATGACCGAGTACAAGCCCACGGTGCGCCTCGCCACCCGCGACGACGTCCCCAGGGCCGT
ACGCACCCTCGCCGCCGCGTTCGCCGACTACCCCGCCACGCGCCACACCGTCGATCCGGACCGCCACATC
GAGCGGGTCACCGAGCTGCAAGAACTCTTCCTCACGCGCGTCGGGCTCGACATCGGCAAGGTGTGGGTCG
CGGACGACGGCGCCGCGGTGGCGGTCTGGACCACGCCGGAGAGCGTCGAAGCGGGGGCGGTGTTCGCCGA
GATCGGCCCGCGCATGGCCGAGTTGAGCGGTTCCCGGCTGGCCGCGCAGCAACAGATGGAAGGCCTCCTG
GCGCCGCACCGGCCCAAGGAGCCCGCGTGGTTCCTGGCCACCGTCGGAGTCTCGCCCGACCACCAGGGCA
AGGGTCTGGGCAGCGCCGTCGTGCTCCCCGGAGTGGAGGCGGCCGAGCGCGCCGGGGTGCCCGCCTTCCT
GGAGACCTCCGCGCCCCGCAACCTCCCCTTCTACGAGCGGCTCGGCTTCACCGTCACCGCCGACGTCGAG
GTGCCCGAAGGACCGCGCACCTGGTGCATGACCCGCAAGCCCGGTGCCTGAACGCGTTAAGTCGACAATC
AACCTCTGGATTACAAAATTTGTGAAAGATTGACTGGTATTCTTAACTATGTTGCTCCTTTTACGCTATG
TGGATACGCTGCTTTAATGCCTTTGTATCATGCTATTGCTTCCCGTATGGCTTTCATTTTCTCCTCCTTG
TATAAATCCTGGTTGCTGTCTCTTTATGAGGAGTTGTGGCCCGTTGTCAGGCAACGTGGCGTGGTGTGCA
CTGTGTTTGCTGACGCAACCCCCACTGGTTGGGGCATTGCCACCACCTGTCAGCTCCTTTCCGGGACTTT
CGCTTTCCCCCTCCCTATTGCCACGGCGGAACTCATCGCCGCCTGCCTTGCCCGCTGCTGGACAGGGGCT
CGGCTGTTGGGCACTGACAATTCCGTGGTGTTGTCGGGGAAATCATCGTCCTTTCCTTGGCTGCTCGCCT
GTGTTGCCACCTGGATTCTGCGCGGGACGTCCTTCTGCTACGTCCCTTCGGCCCTCAATCCAGCGGACCT
TCCTTCCCGCGGCCTGCTGCCGGCTCTGCGGCCTCTTCCGCGTCTTCGCCTTCGCCCTCAGACGAGTCGG
ATCTCCCTTTGGGCCGCCTCCCCGCGTCGACTTTAAGACCAATGACTTACAAGGCAGCTGTAGATCTTAG
CCACTTTTTAAAAGAAAAGGGGGGACTGGAAGGGCTAATTCACTCCCAACGAAGACAAGATCTGCTTTTT
GCTTGTACTGGGTCTCTCTGGTTAGACCAGATCTGAGCCTGGGAGCTCTCTGGCTAACTAGGGAACCCAC
TGCTTAAGCCTCAATAAAGCTTGCCTTGAGTGCTTCAAGTAGTGTGTGCCCGTCTGTTGTGTGACTCTGG
TAACTAGAGATCCCTCAGACCCTTTTAGTCAGTGTGGAAAATCTCTAGCAGTACGTATAGTAGTTCATGT
CATCTTATTATTCAGTATTTATAACTTGCAAAGAAATGAATATCAGAGAGTGAGAGGAACTTGTTTATTG
CAGCTTATAATGGTTACAAATAAAGCAATAGCATCACAAATTTCACAAATAAAGCATTTTTTTCACTGCA
TTCTAGTTGTGGTTTGTCCAAACTCATCAATGTATCTTATCATGTCTGGCTCTAGCTATCCCGCCCCTAA
CTCCGCCCATCCCGCCCCTAACTCCGCCCAGTTCCGCCCATTCTCCGCCCCATGGCTGACTAATTTTTTT
TATTTATGCAGAGGCCGAGGCCGCCTCGGCCTCTGAGCTATTCCAGAAGTAGTGAGGAGGCTTTTTTGGA
GGCCTAGGGACGTACCCAATTCGCCCTATAGTGAGTCGTATTACGCGCGCTCACTGGCCGTCGTTTTACA
ACGTCGTGACTGGGAAAACCCTGGCGTTACCCAACTTAATCGCCTTGCAGCACATCCCCCTTTCGCCAGC
TGGCGTAATAGCGAAGAGGCCCGCACCGATCGCCCTTCCCAACAGTTGCGCAGCCTGAATGGCGAATGGG
[124 nt withheld, positions 4621-4744]
C
[91 nt withheld, positions 4746-4836]
A
[49 nt withheld, positions 4838-4886]
CCTTTGACGTTGGAGTCCACGTTCTTT
[37 nt withheld, positions 4914-4950]
ACCCTATCTCGGTCTATTCTTTTGATTTATAAGGGATTTTGCCGATTTCGGCCTATTGGTTAAAAAATGA
GCTGATTTAACAAAAATTTAACGCGAATTTTAACAAAATATTAACGCTTACAATTTAGGTGGCACTTTTC
GGGGAAATGTGCGCGGAACCCCTATTTGTTTATTTTTCTAAATACATTCAAATATGTATCCGCTCATGAG
ACAATAACCCTGATAAATGCTTCAATAATATTGAAAAAGGAAGAGTATGAGTATTCAACATTTCCGTGTC
GCCCTTATTCCCTTTTTTGCGGCATTTTGCCTTCCTGTTTTTGCTCACCCAGAAACGCTGGTGAAAGTAA
AAGATGCTGAAGATCAGTTGGGTGCACGAGTGGGTTACATCGAACTGGATCTCAACAGCGGTAAGATCCT
TGAGAGTTTTCGCCCCGAAGAACGTTTTCCAATGATGAGCACTTTTAAAGTTCTGCTATGTGGCGCGGTA
TTATCCCGTATTGACGCCGGGCAAGAGCAACTCGGTCGCCGCATACACTATTCTCAGAATGACTTGGTTG
AGTACTCACCAGTCACAGAAAAGCATCTTACGGATGGCATGACAGTAAGAGAATTATGCAGTGCTGCCAT
AACCATGAGTGATAACACTGCGGCCAACTTACTTCTGACAACGATCGGAGGACCGAAGGAGCTAACCGCT
TTTTTGCACAACATGGGGGATCATGTAACTCGCCTTGATCGTTGGGAACCGGAGCTGAATGAAGCCATAC
CAAACGACGAGCGTGACACCACGATGCCTGTAGCAATGGCAACAACGTTGCGCAAACTATTAACTGGCGA
ACTACTTACTCTAGCTTCCCGGCAACAATTAATAGACTGGATGGAGGCGGATAAAGTTGCAGGACCACTT
CTGCGCTCGGCCCTTCCGGCTGGCTGGTTTATTGCTGATAAATCTGGAGCCGGTGAGCGTGGGTCTCGCG
GTATCATTGCAGCACTGGGGCCAGATGGTAAGCCCTCCCGTATCGTAGTTATCTACACGACGGGGAGTCA
GGCAACTATGGATGAACGAAATAGACAGATCGCTGAGATAGGTGCCTCACTGATTAAGCATTGGTAACTG
TCAGACCAAGTTTACTCATATATACTTTAGATTGATTTAAAACTTCATTTTTAATTTAAAAGGATCTAGG
TGAAGATCCTTTTTGATAATCTCATGACCAAAATCCCTTAACGTGAGTTTTCGTTCCACTGAGCGTCAGA
CCCCGTAGAAAAGATCAAAGGATCTTCTTGAGATCCTTTTTTTCTGCGCGTAATCTGCTGCTTGCAAACA
AAAAAACCACCGCTACCAGCGGTGGTTTGTTTGCCGGATCAAGAGCTACCAACTCTTTTTCCGAAGGTAA
CTGGCTTCAGCAGAGCGCAGATACCAAATACTGTTCTTCTAGTGTAGCCGTAGTTAGGCCACCACTTCAA
GAACTCTGTAGCACCGCCTACATACCTCGCTCTGCTAATCCTGTTACCAGTGGCTGCTGCCAGTGGCGAT
AAGTCGTGTCTTACCGGGTTGGACTCAAGACGATAGTTACCGGATAAGGCGCAGCGGTCGGGCTGAACGG
GGGGTTCGTGCACACAGCCCAGCTTGGAGCGAACGACCTACACCGAACTGAGATACCTACAGCGTGAGCT
ATGAGAAAGCGCCACGCTTCCCGAAGGGAGAAAGGCGGACAGGTATCCGGTAAGCGGCAGGGTCGGAACA
GGAGAGCGCACGAGGGAGCTTCCAGGGGGAAACGCCTGGTATCTTTATAGTCCTGTCGGGTTTCGCCACC
TCTGACTTGAGCGTCGATTTTTGTGATGCTCGTCAGGGGGGCGGAGCCTATGGAAAAACGCCAGCAACGC
GGCCTTTTTACGGTTCCTGGCCTTTTGCTGGCCTTTTGCTCACATGTTCTTTCCTGCGTTATCCCCTGAT
TCTGTGGATAACCGTATTACCGCCTTTGAGTGAGCTGATACCGCTCGCCGCAGCCGAACGACCGAGCGCA
GCGAGTCAGTGAGCGAGGAAGCGGAAGAGCGCCCAATACGCAAACCGCCTCTCCCCGCGCGTTGGCCGAT
TCATTAATGCAGCTGGCACGACAGGTTTCCCGACTGGAAAGCGGGCAGTGAGCGCAACGCAATTAATGTG
AGTTAGCTCACTCATTAGGCACCCCAGGCTTTACACTTTATGCTTCCGGCTCGTATGTTGTGTGGAATTG
TGAGCGGATAACAATTTCACACAGGAAACAGCTATGACCATGATTACGCCAAGCGCGCAATTAACCCTCA
CTAAAGGGAACAAAAGCTGGAGCTGCAAGC
